>Addgene plasmid #114621 | pTWIN1-His6-Ssp-Htt2-90-37Q-P90C | addgene full sequence | sequence record 222755 | Addgene NGS Result
CATAAACTGCCAGGAATTAATTCCCCAGGCATCAAATAAAACGAAAGGCTCAGTCGAAAGACTGGGCCTT
TCGTTTTATCTGTTGTTTGTCGGTGAACGCTCTCCTGAGTAGGACAAATCCGCCGGGAGCGGATTTGAAC
GTTGCGAAGCAACGGCCCGGAGGGTGGCGGGCAGGACGCCCGCCATAAACTGCCAGGAATTGGGGATCGG
AATTAATTCCCGGTTTAAACCGGGGATCTCGATCCCGCGAAATTAATACGACTCACTATAGGGGAATTGT
GAGCGGATAACAATTCCCCTCTAGAAATAATTTTGTTTAACTTTAAGAAGGAGATATACATATGCATCAT
CATCATCACCATAGCGGTGCAATTAGCGGTGATAGCCTGATTAGCCTGGCAAGCACCGGTAAACGTGTTA
GCATTAAAGATCTGCTGGATGAGAAAGATTTTGAGATTTGGGCCATTAACGAGCAGACCATGAAACTGGA
AAGCGCAAAAGTTAGCCGTGTTTTTTGCACCGGTAAAAAACTGGTGTATATCCTGAAAACCCGTCTGGGT
CGTACCATTAAAGCAACCGCAAATCATCGTTTTCTGACCATTGATGGTTGGAAACGTCTGGATGAACTGA
GCCTGAAAGAACATATTGCACTGCCTCGTAAACTGGAAAGTAGCAGCCTGCAACTGAGTCCGGAAATTGA
AAAACTGAGCCAGAGCGATATCTATTGGGATAGCATTGTTAGCATTACCGAAACCGGTGTTGAAGAAGTT
TTTGATCTGACCGTTCCGGGTCCGCACAATTTTGTTGCAAATGATATTATTGTGCACAACGCCACCCTGG
AAAAACTGATGAAAGCATTTGAAAGCCTGAAAAGCTTTCAGCAGCAGCAACAACAGCAGCAACAGCAACA
GCAGCAGCAGCAGCAACAACAGCAGCAGCAACAGCAACAACAACAACAACAGCAGCAACAACAGCAACAG
CAGCAGCAACCGCCTCCGCCTCCGCCACCTCCTCCTCCACCACAGCTGCCTCAGCCTCCGCCTCAGGCAC
AGCCTCTGCTGCCACAGCCTCAGCCACCTCCACCGCCTCCACCTCCACCTCCGGGTCCGGCAGTTGCAGA
AGAACCGCTGCATCGTTGCTAACTGCAGGAAGGGAGAACCGCTGCATCGTTGCTAACTGCAGGAAGAGAA
CCGCTGCATCGTTGCTATCTGCAGGAAGGGGCCGCTGCATCGTTGCTAACTGCAGGAAGGGGACCGCTGC
ATCGTTGCTAACTGCAGGAAGGGGCCGCTGCATCGTTGCTAACTGCAGGAAGGAGAACCGCTGCATCGTT
GCTAACTGCAGGAAGGGAACCGCTGCATCGTTGCTAACTGCAGGAAGGGGATCCGGCTGCTAACAAAGCC
CGAAAGGAAGCTGAGTTGGCTGCTGCCACCGCTGAGCAATAACTAGCATAACCCCTTGGGGCCTCTAAAC
GGGTCTTGAGGGGTTTTTTGCTGAAAGGAGGAACTATATCCGGATAACTACGTCAGGTGGCACTTTTCGG
GGAAATGTGCGCGGAACCCCTATTTGTTTATTTTTCTAAATACATTCAAATATGTATCCGCTCATGAGAC
AATAACCCTGATAAATGCTTCAATAATATTGAAAAAGGAAGAGTATGAGTATTCAACATTTCCGTGTCGC
CCTTATTCCCTTTTTTGCGGCATTTTGCCTTCCTGTTTTTGCTCACCCAGAAACGCTGGTGAAAGTAAAA
GATGCTGAAGATCAGTTGGGTGCACGAGTGGGTTACATCGAACTGGATCTCAACAGCGGTAAGATCCTTG
AGAGTTTTCGCCCCGAAGAACGTTTCCCAATGATGAGCACTTTTAAAGTTCTGCTATGTGGCGCGGTATT
ATCCCGTGTTGACGCCGGGCAAGAGCAACTCGGTCGCCGCATACACTATTCTCAGAATGACTTGGTTGAG
TACTCACCAGTCACAGAAAAGCATCTTACGGATGGCATGACAGTAAGAGAATTATGCAGTGCTGCCATAA
CCATGAGTGATAACACTGCGGCCAACTTACTTCTGACAACGATCGGAGGACCGAAGGAGCTAACCGCTTT
TTTGCACAACATGGGGGATCATGTAACTCGCCTTGATCGTTGGGAACCGGAGCTGAATGAAGCCATACCA
AACGACGAGCGTGACACCACGATGCCTGTAGCAATGGCAACAACGTTGCGCAAACTATTAACTGGCGAAC
TACTTACTCTAGCTTCCCGGCAACAATTAATAGACTGGATGGAGGCGGATAAAGTTGCAGGACCACTTCT
GCGCTCGGCCCTTCCGGCTGGCTGGTTTATTGCTGATAAATCTGGAGCCGGTGAGCGTGGGTCTCGCGGT
ATCATTGCAGCACTGGGGCCAGATGGTAAGCCCTCCCGTATCGTAGTTATCTACACGACGGGGAGTCAGG
CAACTATGGATGAACGAAATAGACAGATCGCTGAGATAGGTGCCTCACTGATTAAGCATTGGTAACTGTC
AGACCAAGTTTACTCATATATACTTTAGATTGATT
[38 nt withheld, positions 2556-2593]
A
[37 nt withheld, positions 2595-2631]
ATTTTGTTAAAATTCGCGTTAAATTTTTGTTAAATCAGCTCATTTTTTAACCAATAGGCCGAAATCGGCA
AAATCCCTTATAAATCAAAAGAATAGCCCGAGATAGGGT
[37 nt withheld, positions 2741-2777]
AAAGAACGTGGACTCCAACGTCAAAGG
[141 nt withheld, positions 2805-2945]
G
[125 nt withheld, positions 2947-3071]
AAAGGATCTAGGTGAAGATCCTTTTTGATAATCTCATGACCAAAATCCCTTAACGTGAGTTTTCGTTCCA
CTGAGCGTCAGACCCCGTAGAAAAGATCAAAGGATCTTCTTGAGATCCTTTTTTTCTGCGCGTAATCTGC
TGCTTGCAAACAAAAAAACCACCGCTACCAGCGGTGGTTTGTTTGCCGGATCAAGAGCTACCAACTCTTT
TTCCGAAGGTAACTGGCTTCAGCAGAGCGCAGATACCAAATACTGTCCTTCTAGTGTAGCCGTAGTTAGG
CCACCACTTCAAGAACTCTGTAGCACCGCCTACATACCTCGCTCTGCTAATCCTGTTACCAGTGGCTGCT
GCCAGTGGCGATAAGTCGTGTCTTACCGGGTTGGACTCAAGACGATAGTTACCGGATAAGGCGCAGCGGT
CGGGCTGAACGGGGGGTTCGTGCACACAGCCCAGCTTGGAGCGAACGACCTACACCGAACTGAGATACCT
ACAGCGTGAGCTATGAGAAAGCGCCACGCTTCCCGAAGGGAGAAAGGCGGACAGGTATCCGGTAAGCGGC
AGGGTCGGAACAGGAGAGCGCACGAGGGAGCTTCCAGGGGGAAACGCCTGGTATCTTTATAGTCCTGTCG
GGTTTCGCCACCTCTGACTTGAGCGTCGATTTTTGTGATGCTCGTCAGGGGGGCGGAGCCTATGGAAAAA
CGCCAGCAACGCGGCCTTTTTACGGTTCCTGGCCTTTTGCTGGCCTTTTGCTCACATGTTCTTTCCTGCG
TTATCCCCTGATTCTGTGGATAACCGTATTACCGCCTTTGAGTGAGCTGATACCGCTCGCCGCAGCCGAA
CGACCGAGCGCAGCGAGTCAGTGAGCGAGGAAGCTATGGTGCACTCTCAGTACAATCTGCTCTGATGCCG
CATAGTTAAGCCAGTATACACTCCGCTATCGCTACGTGACTGGGTCATGGCTGCGCCCCGACACCCGCCA
ACACCCGCTGACGCGCCCTGACGGGCTTGTCTGCTCCCGGCATCCGCTTACAGACAAGCTGTGACCGTCT
CCGGGAGCTGCATGTGTCAGAGGTTTTCACCGTCATCACCGAAACGCGCGAGGCAGCTGCGGTAAAGCTC
ATCAGCGTGGTCGTGCAGCGATTCACAGATGTCTGCCTGTTCATCCGCGTCCAGCTCGTTGAGTTTCTCC
AGAAGCGTTAATGTCTGGCTTCTGATAAAGCGGGCCATGTTAAGGGCGGTTTTTTCCTGTTTGGTCACTG
ATGCCTCCGTGTAAGGGGGATTTCTGTTCATGGGGGTAATGATACCGATGAAACGAGAGAGGATGCTCAC
GATACGGGTTACTGATGATGAACATGCCCGGTTACTGGAACGTTGTGAGGGTAAACAACTGGCGGTATGG
ATGCGGCGGGACCAGAGAAAAATCACTCAGGGTCAATGCCAGCCGAACGCCAGCAAGACGTAGCCCAGCG
CGTCGGCCGCCATGCCGGCGATAATGGCCTGCTTCTCGCCGAAACGTTTGGTGGCGGGACCAGTGACGAA
GGCTTGAGCGAGGGCGTGCAAGATTCCGAATACCGCAAGCGACAGGCCGATCATCGTCGCGCTCCAGCGA
AAGCGGTCCTCGCCGAAAATGACCCAGAGCGCTGCCGGCACCTGTCCTACGAGTTGCATGATAAAGAAGA
CAGTCATAAGTGCGGCGACGATAGTCATGCCCCGCGCCCACCGGAAGGAGCTGACTGGGTTGAAGGCTCT
CAAGGGCATCGGTCGAGATCCCGGTGCCTAATGAGTGAGCTAACTTACATTAATTGCGTTGCGCTCACTG
CCCGCTTTCCAGTCGGGAAACCTGTCGTGCCAGCTGCATTAATGAATCGGCCAACGCGCGGGGAGAGGCG
GTTTGCGTATTGGGCGCCAGGGTGGTTTTTCTTTTCACCAGTGAGACGGGCAACAGCTGATTGCCCTTCA
CCGCCTGGCCCTGAGAGAGTTGCAGCAAGCGGTCCACGCTGGTTTGCCCCAGCAGGCGAAAATCCTGTTT
GATGGTGGTTAACGGCGGGATATAACATGAGCTGTCTTCGGTATCGTCGTATCCCACTACCGAGATATCC
GCACCAACGCGCAGCCCGGACTCGGTAATGGCGCGCATTGCGCCCAGCGCCATCTGATCGTTGGCAACCA
GCATCGCAGTGGGAACGATGCCCTCATTCAGCATTTGCATGGTTTGTTGAAAACCGGACATGGCACTCCA
GTCGCCTTCCCGTTCCGCTATCGGCTGAATTTGATTGCGAGTGAGATATTTATGCCAGCCAGCCAGACGC
AGACGCGCCGAGACAGAACTTAATGGGCCCGCTAACAGCGCGATTTGCTGGTGACCCAATGCGACCAGAT
GCTCCACGCCCAGTCGCGTACCGTCTTCATGGGAGAAAATAATACTGTTGATGGGTGTCTGGTCAGAGAC
ATCAAGAAATAACGCCGGAACATTAGTGCAGGCAGCTTCCACAGCAATGGCATCCTGGTCATCCAGCGGA
TAGTTAATGATCAGCCCACTGACGCGTTGCGCGAGAAGATTGTGCACCGCCGCTTTACAGGCTTCGACGC
CGCTTCGTTCTACCATCGACACCACCACGCTGGCACCCAGTTGATCGGCGCGAGATTTAATCGCCGCGAC
AATTTGCGACGGCGCGTGCAGGGCCAGACTGGAGGTGGCAACGCCAATCAGCAACGACTGTTTGCCCGCC
AGTTGTTGTGCCACGCGGTTGGGAATGTAATTCAGCTCCGCCATCGCCGCTTCCACTTTTTCCCGCGTTT
TCGCAGAAACGTGGCTGGCCTGGTTCACCACGCGGGAAACGGTCTGATAAGAGACACCGGCATACTCTGC
GACATCGTATAACGTTACTGGTTTCACATTCACCACCCTGAATTGACTCTCTTCCGGGCGCTATCATGCC
ATACCGCGAAAGGTTTTGCGCCATTCGATGGTGTCCGGGATCTCGACGCTCTCCCTTATGCGACTCCTGC
ATTAGGAAGCAGCCCAGTAGTAGGTTGAGGCCGTTGAGCACCGCCGCCGCAAGGAATGGTGCATGCCGGC
ATGCCGCCCTTTCGTCTTCAAGAATTAATTCCCAATTCCCCAGGCATCAAATAAAACGAAAGGCTCAGTC
GAAAGACTGGGCCTTTCGTTTTATCTGTTGTTTGTCGGTGAACGCTCTCCTGAGTAGGACAAATCCGCCG
GGAGCGGATTTGAACGTTGCGAAGCAACGGCCCGGAGGGTGGCGGGCAGGACGCCCGC
Features (pLannotate 1.2.2; 21 found; start..end, strand, type, name):
     33..119     +  terminator     rrnB T1 terminator: Escherichia coli rrnB; transcription terminator T1 from the E. coli rrnB gene
    254..272     +  promoter       T7 promoter: promoter for bacteriophage T7 RNA polymerase
    273..297     +  protein_bind   lac operator: The lac repressor binds to the lac operator to inhibit transcription in E. coli. This inhibition can be relieved by adding lactose or isopropyl-β-D-thiogalactopyranoside (IPTG). lac repressor encoded by lacI
    312..334     +  RBS            RBS: efficient ribosome binding site from bacteriophage T7 gene 10 (Olins and Rangwala, 1989)
    363..710     +  CDS            dnaB (fragment): DNAB_MYCTU - Experimental evidence at protein level: Swiss-Prot protein existence level 1. The intein is an endonuclease. From Mycobacterium tuberculosis (strain ATCC 25618 / H37Rv).
    696..845     +  CDS            dnaB (fragment): DNAB_MYCTU - Experimental evidence at protein level: Swiss-Prot protein existence level 1. The intein is an endonuclease. From Mycobacterium tuberculosis (strain ATCC 25618 / H37Rv).
   1386..1435    +  CDS            SET1 (fragment): solubility-enhancement tag derived from T7 phage gene 10B
   1443..1490    +  terminator     T7 terminator: transcription terminator for bacteriophage T7 RNA polymerase
   1550..1654    +  promoter       AmpR promoter: bla
   1655..2515    +  CDS            AmpR: β-lactamase; bla; confers resistance to ampicillin, carbenicillin, and related antibiotics
   2557..3070    -  rep_origin     M13 ori (sequence partly withheld): M13 bacteriophage origin of replication; arrow indicates direction of (+) strand synthesis
   3181..3769    +  rep_origin     ori: high-copy-number ColE1/pMB1/pBR322/pUC origin of replication
   3946..4036    -  misc_feature   bom (fragment): basis of mobility region from pBR322
   4138..4329    -  CDS            rop: Rop protein, which maintains plasmids at low copy number; rop
   4370..4480    +  CDS            mbeC (fragment): MBEC_ECOLX - Experimental evidence at protein level: Swiss-Prot protein existence level 1. Required for efficient mobilization of ColE1 plasmid and is thus essential to promote the specific transfer of the plasmid during conjugation. Probably functions by inducing DNA bending, helping the MbeA relaxase to melt the DNA around the nic site and cleave the phosphodiester bond. Binds specifically double-stranded DNA (dsDNA) containing the ColE1 oriT but does not recognize the inverted repeat (IR). From Escherichia coli.
   4515..4837    -  CDS            TcR (fragment): tetracycline efflux protein; tet; confers resistance to tetracycline
   4852..4873    -  protein_bind   CAP binding site: CAP binding activates transcription in the presence of cAMP. E. coli catabolite activator protein
   4886..5968    -  CDS            lacI: lac repressor; lacI; The lac repressor binds to the lac operator to inhibit transcription in E. coli. This inhibition can be relieved by adding lactose or isopropyl-β-D-thiogalactopyranoside (IPTG).
   5969..6046    -  promoter       lacI promoter: lacI
   6054..6147    -  CDS            TcR (fragment): tetracycline efflux protein; tet; confers resistance to tetracycline
   6199..6285    +  terminator     rrnB T1 terminator: Escherichia coli rrnB; transcription terminator T1 from the E. coli rrnB gene
