[The description below was written by a language model from this plasmid's Addgene catalogue record and pLannotate feature annotations shown in this document.]
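Description:
pTWIN1-His6-Ssp-Htt2-90-37Q-P90C is a bacterial expression plasmid built on the NEB pTWIN1 intein-fusion backbone. It is designed to produce a fragment of human huntingtin (HTT) exon 1 in E. coli. The insert encodes residues 2–90 with a 37-glutamine polyQ tract and a P90C substitution that places a cysteine at the C-terminal position. It is fused at its N-terminus to a His6-tagged Ssp DnaB intein carried on the backbone. Expression is driven by a T7 promoter with an adjacent lac operator and the T7 gene 10 ribosome binding site, and it ends at a T7 terminator. A lacI cassette on the plasmid supplies the repressor, so expression is IPTG-inducible in hosts that provide T7 RNA polymerase.

The automated feature table labels the region just downstream of the RBS as dnaB intein fragments matched to a Mycobacterium homologue; this corresponds to the Ssp DnaB intein named in the catalogue entry. The Htt coding sequence itself is not annotated, but it presumably lies in the unlabelled stretch between the intein and the T7 terminator. In pTWIN1-type designs, the DnaB intein can be induced to cleave at its C-terminus. This releases the target without extra N-terminal residues, while the His6 tag allows affinity capture of the fusion.

The plasmid is maintained through a ColE1/pMB1-type origin with rop, consistent with its low-copy listing, and it is selected with ampicillin through β-lactamase. An M13 origin, a bom fragment and remnants of a tetracycline resistance gene are backbone relics. The associated publication concerns the structural features of monomeric huntingtin exon 1 at wild-type and pathological polyQ lengths. The engineered cysteine plausibly serves as a site-specific handle for labelling or ligation, although the record does not state this.
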