Addgene plasmid #114621: pTWIN1-His6-Ssp-Htt2-90-37Q-P90C
Purpose: Bacterial expression of Htt fragment containing amino acids 2-90, with P90C cysteine mutation and a 37 polyQ repeat
Depositing lab: Hilal Lashuel. Depositing organization: Swiss Federal Institute of Technology (EPFL). Publication: Monomeric Huntingtin Exon 1 Has Similar Overall Structural Features for Wild-Type and Pathological Polyglutamine Lengths. Warner JB 4th, Ruff KM, Tan PS, Lemke EA, Pappu RV, Lashuel HA. J Am Chem Soc. 2017 Oct 18;139(41):14456-14469. doi: 10.1021/jacs.7b06659. Epub 2017 Oct 9. PubMed 28937758.
Backbone
  Vector backbone: pTWIN1
  Backbone manufacturer: NEB
  Vector type: Bacterial Expression
Growth in bacteria
  Bacterial resistance: Ampicillin, 100 μg/mL
  Growth temperature: 30°C
  Growth strain: NEB Stable
  Copy number: Low Copy
Gene/Insert
  Gene/Insert name: Huntingtin Exon1 fragment
  Species: H. sapiens (human)
  Mutation: P90C; 37 polyQ repeat
  Entrez Gene: HTT (a.k.a. HD, IT15, LOMARS)
  Tag / fusion protein: His6-Ssp DnaB intein (N terminal on backbone)
  Cloning method: Ligation Independent Cloning
  Sequencing primers: 5′ T7; 3′ T7-Term
Terms and licenses: Academic/Nonprofit Terms; Industry Terms: Not Available to Industry
How to cite: pTWIN1-His6-Ssp-Htt2-90-37Q-P90C was a gift from Hilal Lashuel (Addgene plasmid # 114621 ; http://n2t.net/addgene:114621 ; RRID:Addgene_114621)
